>Addgene plasmid #122908 | YIp LYS2-HIS3 | addgene full sequence | sequence record 238808 | Addgene NGS Result
CGCCTCTCCCCGCGCGTTGGCCGATTCATTAATGCAGCTGGCACGACAGGTTTCCCGACTGGAAAGCGGG
CAGTGAGCGCAACGCAATTAATGTGAGTTAGCTCACTCATTAGGCACCCCAGGCTTTACACTTTATGCTT
CCGGCTCGTATGTTGTGTGGAATTGTGAGCGGATAACAATTTCACACAGGAAACAGCTATGACCATGATT
ACGCCAAGCGCGCAATTAACCCTCACTAAAGGGAACAAAAGCTGGAGCTCCACCGCGGTGGCGGCCGCTC
TAGAACTAGTGGATCCCCCGGGCTGCAGGAATTCGATATCAAGCTTATCGATACCGTCGACCTCGAGGGG
GGGCCCGGTACCCAATTCGCCCTATAGTGAGTCGTATTACGCGCGCTCACTGGCCGTCGTTTTACAACGT
CGTGACTGGGAAAACCCTGGCGTTACCCAACTTAATCGCCTTGCAGCACATCCCCCTTTCGCCAGCTGGC
GTAATAGCGAAGAGGCCCGCACCGATCGCCCTTCCCAACAGTTGCGCAGCCTGAATGGCGAATGG
[124 nt withheld, positions 556-679]
C
[91 nt withheld, positions 681-771]
A
[49 nt withheld, positions 773-821]
CCTTTGACGTTGGAGTCCACGTTCTTT
[37 nt withheld, positions 849-885]
ACCCTATCTCGGTCTATTCTTTTGATTTATAAGGGATTTTGCCGATTTCGGCCTATTGGTTAAAAAATGA
GCTGATTTAACAAAAATTTAACGCGAATTTTAACAAAATATTAACGCTTACAATTTCCTGATGCGGTATT
TTCTCCTTACGCATCTGTGCGGTATTTCACACCGCATAGATCAATTCCACTTGCAATTACATAAAAAATT
CCGGCGGTTTTTCGCGTGTGACTCAATGTCGAAATACCTGCCTAATGAACATGAACATCGCCCAAATGTA
TTTGAAGACCCGCTGGGAGAAGTTCAAGATATATAAGTAACAAGCAGCCAATAGTATAAAAAAAAATCTG
AGTTTATTACCTTTCCTGGAATTTCAGTGAAAAACTGCTAATTATAGAGAGATATCACAGAGTTACTCAC
TAATGACTAACGAAAAGGTCTGGATAGAGAAGTTGGATAATCCAACTCTTTCAGTGTTACCACATGACTT
TTTACGCCCACAACAAGAACCTTATACGAAACAAGCTACATATTCGTTACAGCTACCTCAGCTCGATGTG
CCTCATGATAGTTTTTCTAACAAATACGCTGTCGCTTTGAGTGTATGGGCTGCATTGATATATAGAGTAA
CCGGTGACGATGATATTGTTCTTTATATTGCGAATAACAAAATCTTAAGATTCAATATTCAACCAACGTG
GTCATTTAATGAGCTGTATTCTACAATTAACAATGAGTTGAACAAGCTCAATTCTATTGAGGCCAATTTT
TCCTTTGACGAGCTAGCTGAAAAAATTCAAAGTTGCCAAGATCTGGAAAGGACCCCTCAGTTGTTCCGTT
TGGCCTTTTTGGAAAACCAAGATTTCAAATTAGACGAGTTCAAGCATCATTTAGTGGACTTTGCTTTGAA
TTTGGATACCAGTAATAATGCGCATGTTTTGAACTTAATTTATAACAGCTTACTGTATTCGAATGAAAGA
GTAACCATTGTTGCGGACCAATTTACTCAATATTTGACTGCTGCGCTAAGCGATCCATCCAATTGCATAA
CTAAAATCTCTCTGATCACCGCATCATCCAAGGATAGTTTACCTGATCCAACTAAGAACTTGGGCTGGTG
CGATTTCGTGGGGTGTATTCACGACATTTTCCAGGACAATGCTGAAGCCTTCCCAGAGAGAACCTGTGTT
GTGGAGACTCCAACACTAAATTCCGACAAGTCCCGTTCTTTCACTTATCGCGACATCAACCGCACTTCTA
ACATAGTTGCCCATTATTTGATTAAAACAGGTATCAAAAGAGGTGATGTAGTGATGATCTATTCTTCTAG
GGGTGTGGATTTGATGGTATGTGTGATGGGTGTCTTGAAAGCCGGCGCAACCTTTTCAGTTATCGACCCT
GCATATCCCCCAGCCAGACAAACCATTTACTTAGGTGTTGCTAAACCACGTGGGTTGATTGTTATTAGAG
CTGCTGGACAATTGGATCAACTAGTAGAAGATTACATCAATGATGAATTGGAGATTGTTTCAAGAATCAA
TTCCATCGCTATTCAAGAAAATGGTACCATTGAAGGTGGCAAATTGGACAATGGCGAGGATGTTTTGGCT
CCATATGATCACTACAAAGACACCAGAACAGGTGTTGTAGTTGGACCAGATTCCAACCCAACCCTATCTT
TCACATCTGGTTCCGAAGGTATTCCTAAGGGTGTTCTTGGTAGACATTTTTCCTTGGCTTATTATTTCAA
TTGGATGTCCAAAAGGTTCAACTTAACAGAAAATGATAAATTCACAATGCTGAGCGGTATTGCACATGAT
CCAATTCAAAGAGATATGTTTACACCATTATTTTTAGGTGCCCAATTGTATGTCCCTACTCAAGATGATA
TTGGTACACCGGGCCGTTTAGCGGAATGGATGAGTAAGTATGGTTGCACAGTTACCCATTTAACACCTGC
CATGGGTCAATTACTTACTGCCCAAGCTACTACACCATTCCCTAAGTTACATCATGCGTTCTTTGTGGGT
GACATTTTAACAAAACGTGATTGTCTGAGGTTACAAACCTTGGCAGAAAATTGCCGTATTGTTAATATGT
ACGGTACCACTGAAACACAGCGTGCAGTTTCTTATTTCGAAGTTAAATCAAAAAATGACGATCCAAACTT
TTTGAAAAAATTGAAAGATGTCATGCCTGCTGGTAAAGGTATGTTGAACGTTCAGCTACTAGTTGTTAAC
AGGAACGATCGTACTCAAATATGTGGTATTGGCGAAATAGGTGAGATTTATGTTCGTGCAGGTGGTTTGG
CCGAAGGTTATAGAGGATTACCAGAATTGAATAAAGAAAAATTTGTGAACAACTGGTTTGTTGAAAAAGA
TCACTGGAATTATTTGGATAAGGATAATGGTGAACCTTGGAGACAATTCTGGTTAGGTCCAAGAGATAGA
TTGTACAGAACGGGTGATTTAGGTCGTTATCTACCAAACGGTGACTGTGAATGTTGCGGTAGGGCTGATG
ATCAAGTTAAAATTCGTGGGTTCAGAATCGAATTAGGAGAAATAGATACGCACATTTCCCAACATCCATT
GGTAAGAGAAAACATTACTTTAGTTCGCAAAAATGCCGACAATGAGCCAACATTGATCACATTTATGGTC
CCAAGATTTGACAAGCCAGATGACTTGTCTAAGTTCCAAAGTGATGTTCCAAAGGAGGTTGAAACTGACC
CTATAGTTAAGGGCTTAATCGGTTACCATCTTTTATCCAAGGACATCAGGACTTTCTTAAAGAAAAGATT
GGCTAGCTATGCTATGCCTTCCTTGATTGTGGTTATGGATAAACTACCATTGAATCCAAATGGTAAAGTT
GATAAGCCTAAACTTCAATTCCCAACTCCCAAGCAATTAAATTTGGTAGCTGAAAATACAGTTTCTGAAA
CTGACGACTCTCAGTTTACCAATGTTGAGCGCGAGGTTAGAGACTTATGGTTAAGTATATTACCTACCAA
GCCAGCATCTGTATCACCAGATGATTCGTTTTTCGATTTAGGTGGTCATTCTATCTTGGCTACCAAAATG
ATTTTTACCTTAAAGAAAAAGCTGCAAGTTGATTTACCATTGGGCACAATTTTCAAGTATCCAACGATAA
AGGCCTTTGCCGCGGAAATTGACAGAATTAAATCATCGGGTGGATCATCTCAAGGTGAGGTCGTCGAAAA
TGTCACTGCAAATTATGCGGAAGACGCCAAGAAATTGGTTGAGACGCTACCAAGTTCGTACCCCTCTCGA
GAATATTTTGTTGAACCTAATAGTGCCGAAGGAAAAACAACAATTAATGTGTTTGTTACCGGTGTCACAG
GATTTCTGGGCTCCTACATCCTTGCAGATTTGTTAGGACGTTCTCCAAAGAACTACAGTTTCAAAGTGTT
TGCCCACGTCAGGGCCAAGGATGAAGAAGCTGCATTTGCAAGATTACAAAAGGCAGGTATCACCTATGGT
ACTTGGAACGAAAAATTTGCCTCAAATATTAAAGTTGTATTAGGCGATTTATCTAAAAGCCAATTTGGTC
TTTCAGATGAGAAGTGGATGGATTTGGCAAACACAGTTGATATAATTATCCATAATGGTGCGTTAGTTCA
CTGGGTTTATCCATATGCCAAATTGAGGGATCCAAATGTTATTTCAACTATCAATGTTATGAGCTTAGCC
GCCGTCGGCAAGCCAAAGTTCTTTGACTTTGTTTCCTCCACTTCTACTCTTGACACTGAATACTACTTTA
ATTTGTCAGATAAACTTGTTAGCGAAGGGAAGCCAGGCATTTTAGAATCAGACGATTTAATGAACTCTGC
AAGCGGGCTCACTGGTGGATATGGTCAGTCCAAATGGGCTGCTGAGTACATCATTAGACGTGCAGGTGAA
AGGGGCCTACGTGGGTGTATTGTCAGACCAGGTTACGTAACAGGTGCCTCTGCCAATGGTTCTTCAAACA
CAGATGATTTCTTATTGAGATTTTTGAAAGGTTCAGTCCAATTAGGTAAGATTCCAGATATCGAAAATTC
CGTGAATATGGTTCCAGTAGATCATGTTGCTCGTGTTGTTGTTGCTACGTCTTTGAATCCTCCCAAAGAA
AATGAATTGGCCGTTGCTCAAGTAACGGGTCACCCAAGAATATTATTCAAAGACTACTTGTATACTTTAC
ACGATTATGGTTACGATGTCGAAATCGAAAGCTATTCTAAATGGAAGAAATCATTGGAGGCGTCTGTTAT
TGACAGGAATGAAGAAAATGCGTTGTATCCTTTGCTACACATGGTCTTAGACAACTTACCTGAAAGTACC
AAAGCTCCGGAACTAGACGATAGGAACGCCGTGGCATCTTTAAAGAAAGACACCGCATGGACAGGTGTTG
ATTGGTCTAATGGAATAGGTGTTACTCCAGAAGAGGTTGGTATATATATTGCATTTTTAAACAAGGTTGG
ATTTTTACCTCCACCAACTCATAATGACAAACTTCCACTGCCAAGTATAGAACTAACTCAAGCGCAAATA
AGTCTAGTTGCTTCAGGTGCTGGTGCTCGTGGAAGCTCCGCAGCAGCTTAAGGTTGAGCATTACGTATGA
TATGTCCATGTACAATAATTAAATATGAATTAGGAGAAAGACTTAGCTTCTTTTCGGGTGATGTCACTTA
AAAACTCCGAGAATAATATATAATAAGAGAATAAAATATTAGTTATTGAATAAGAACTGTAAATCAGCTG
GCGTTAGTCTGCTAATGGCAGCTTCATCTTGGTTTATTGTAGCATGAATCATATTTGCCTTTTTTTCCTG
TAATTCAATGATTCTTGCTTCTATACTATCCTCAATGCAAAACCTTGTGATCTTCACAGGTCGATACTGA
CCAATTCTATGAACTCTATCACCACTTTGCCATTCAACACTAGGGTTCCACCATGGGTCTAAAATGAATA
CTTGCGAAGCTGATCTATGGTGCACTCTCAGTACAATCTGCTCTGATGCCGCATAGTTAAGCCAGCCCCG
ACACCCGCCAACACCCGCTGACGCGCCCTGACGGGCTTGTCTGCTCCCGGCATCCGCTTACAGACAAGCT
GTGACCGTCTCCGGGAGCTGCATGTGTCAGAGGTTTTCACCGTCATCACCGAAACGCGCGAGACGAAAGG
GCCTCGTGATACGCCTATTTTTATAGGTTAATGTCATGATGCCTCGTTCAGAATGACACGTATAGAATGA
TGCATTACCTTGTCATCTTCAGTATCATACTGTTCGTATACATACTTACTGACATTCATAGGTATACATA
TATACACATGTATATATATCGTATGCTGCAGCTTTAAATAATCGGTGTCACTACATAAGAACACCTTTGG
TGGAGGGAACATCGTTGGTACCATTGGGCGAGGTGGCTTCTCTTATGGCAACCGCAAGAGCCTTGAACGC
ACTCTCACTACGGTGATGATCATTCTTGCCTCGCAGACAATCAACGTGGAGGGTAATTCTGCTAGCCTCT
GCAAAGCTTTCAAGAAAATGCGGGATCATCTCGCAAGAGAGATCTCCTACTTTCTCCCTTTGCAAACCAA
GTTCGACAACTGCGTACGGCCTGTTCGAAAGATCTACCACCGCTCTGGAAAGTGCCTCATCCAAAGGCGC
AAATCCTGATCCAAACCTTTTTACTCCACGCACGGCCCCTAGGGCCTCTTTAAAAGCTTGACCGAGAGCA
ATCCCGCAGTCTTCAGTGGTGTGATGGTCGTCTATGTGTAAGTCACCAATGCACTCAACGATTAGCGACC
AGCCGGAATGCTTGGCCAGAGCATGTATCATATGGTCCAGAAACCCTATACCTGTGTGGACGTTAATCAC
TTGCGATTGTGTGGCCTGTTCTGCTACTGCTTCTGCCTCTTTTTCTGGGAAGATCGAGTGCTCTATCGCT
AGGGGACCACCCTTTAAAGAGATCGCAATCTGAATCTTGGTTTCATTTGTAATACGCTTTACTAGGGCTT
TCTGCTCTGTCATCTTTGCCTTCGTTTATCTTGCCTGCTCATTTTTTAGTATATTCTTCGAAGAAATCAC
ATTACTTTATATAATGTATAATTCATTATGTGATAATGCCAATCGCTAAGAAAAAAAAAGAGTCATCCGC
TAGGTGGAAAAAAAAAAATGAAAATCATTACCGAGGCATAAAAAAATATAGAGTGTACTAGAGGAGGCCA
AGAGTAATAGAAAAAGAAAATTGCGGGAAAGGACTGTGTTAGACGTCAGGTGGCACTTTTCGGGGAAATG
TGCGCGGAACCCCTATTTGTTTATTTTTCTAAATACATTCAAATATGTATCCGCTCATGAGACAATAACC
CTGATAAATGCTTCAATAATATTGAAAAAGGAAGAGTATGAGTATTCAACATTTCCGTGTCGCCCTTATT
CCCTTTTTTGCGGCATTTTGCCTTCCTGTTTTTGCTCACCCAGAAACGCTGGTGAAAGTAAAAGATGCTG
AAGATCAGTTGGGTGCACGAGTGGGTTACATCGAACTGGATCTCAACAGCGGTAAGATCCTTGAGAGTTT
TCGCCCCGAAGAACGTTTTCCAATGATGAGCACTTTTAAAGTTCTGCTATGTGGCGCGGTATTATCCCGT
ATTGACGCCGGGCAAGAGCAACTCGGTCGCCGCATACACTATTCTCAGAATGACTTGGTTGAGTACTCAC
CAGTCACAGAAAAGCATCTTACGGATGGCATGACAGTAAGAGAATTATGCAGTGCTGCCATAACCATGAG
TGATAACACTGCGGCCAACTTACTTCTGACAACGATCGGAGGACCGAAGGAGCTAACCGCTTTTTTGCAC
AACATGGGGGATCATGTAACTCGCCTTGATCGTTGGGAACCGGAGCTGAATGAAGCCATACCAAACGACG
AGCGTGACACCACGATGCCTGTAGCAATGGCAACAACGTTGCGCAAACTATTAACTGGCGAACTACTTAC
TCTAGCTTCCCGGCAACAATTAATAGACTGGATGGAGGCGGATAAAGTTGCAGGACCACTTCTGCGCTCG
GCCCTTCCGGCTGGCTGGTTTATTGCTGATAAATCTGGAGCCGGTGAGCGTGGGTCTCGCGGTATCATTG
CAGCACTGGGGCCAGATGGTAAGCCCTCCCGTATCGTAGTTATCTACACGACGGGGAGTCAGGCAACTAT
GGATGAACGAAATAGACAGATCGCTGAGATAGGTGCCTCACTGATTAAGCATTGGTAACTGTCAGACCAA
GTTTACTCATATATACTTTAGATTGATTTAAAACTTCATTTTTAATTTAAAAGGATCTAGGTGAAGATCC
TTTTTGATAATCTCATGACCAAAATCCCTTAACGTGAGTTTTCGTTCCACTGAGCGTCAGACCCCGTAGA
AAAGATCAAAGGATCTTCTTGAGATCCTTTTTTTCTGCGCGTAATCTGCTGCTTGCAAACAAAAAAACCA
CCGCTACCAGCGGTGGTTTGTTTGCCGGATCAAGAGCTACCAACTCTTTTTCCGAAGGTAACTGGCTTCA
GCAGAGCGCAGATACCAAATACTGTTCTTCTAGTGTAGCCGTAGTTAGGCCACCACTTCAAGAACTCTGT
AGCACCGCCTACATACCTCGCTCTGCTAATCCTGTTACCAGTGGCTGCTGCCAGTGGCGATAAGTCGTGT
CTTACCGGGTTGGACTCAAGACGATAGTTACCGGATAAGGCGCAGCGGTCGGGCTGAACGGGGGGTTCGT
GCACACAGCCCAGCTTGGAGCGAACGACCTACACCGAACTGAGATACCTACAGCGTGAGCTATGAGAAAG
CGCCACGCTTCCCGAAGGGAGAAAGGCGGACAGGTATCCGGTAAGCGGCAGGGTCGGAACAGGAGAGCGC
ACGAGGGAGCTTCCAGGGGGAAACGCCTGGTATCTTTATAGTCCTGTCGGGTTTCGCCACCTCTGACTTG
AGCGTCGATTTTTGTGATGCTCGTCAGGGGGGCGGAGCCTATGGAAAAACGCCAGCAACGCGGCCTTTTT
ACGGTTCCTGGCCTTTTGCTGGCCTTTTGCTCACATGTTCTTTCCTGCGTTATCCCCTGATTCTGTGGAT
AACCGTATTACCGCCTTTGAGTGAGCTGATACCGCTCGCCGCAGCCGAACGACCGAGCGCAGCGAGTCAG
TGAGCGAGGAAGCGGAAGAGCGCCCAATACGCAAAC
Features (pLannotate 1.2.2; 20 found; start..end, strand, type, name):
     89..110     +  protein_bind   CAP binding site: CAP binding activates transcription in the presence of cAMP. E. coli catabolite activator protein
    125..155     +  promoter       lac promoter: promoter for the E. coli lac operon
    163..179     +  protein_bind   lac operator: The lac repressor binds to the lac operator to inhibit transcription in E. coli. This inhibition can be relieved by adding lactose or isopropyl-β-D-thiogalactopyranoside (IPTG). lac repressor encoded by lacI
    224..242     +  promoter       T3 promoter: promoter for bacteriophage T3 RNA polymerase
    255..362     +  misc_feature   MCS: pBluescript multiple cloning site
    371..389     -  promoter       T7 promoter: promoter for bacteriophage T7 RNA polymerase
    397..552     +  CDS            lacZα (fragment): LacZα fragment of β-galactosidase; lacZ fragment
    556..984     +  rep_origin     f1 ori (sequence partly withheld): f1 bacteriophage origin of replication; arrow indicates direction of (+) strand synthesis
   1012..1063    -  misc_feature   bom (fragment): basis of mobility region from pBR322
   1068..1307    +  promoter       LYS2 promoter: S. cerevisiae LYS2
   1308..5486    +  CDS            LYS2: alpha-aminoadipate reductase, required for lysine biosynthesis; S. cerevisiae LYS2; yeast auxotrophic marker
   5617..5865    -  CDS            RAD16 (fragment): RAD16_YEAST - Experimental evidence at protein level: Swiss-Prot protein existence level 1. Component of the global genome repair (GGR) complex which promotes global genome nucleotide excision repair (GG-NER) which removes DNA damage from nontranscribing DNA. Involved in differential repair of DNA after UV damage. Will repair preferentially the MAT-alpha locus compared with the HML-alpha locus. From Saccharomyces cerevisiae (strain ATCC 204508 / S288c) (Baker's yeast).
   5871..5920    -  misc_feature   bom (fragment): basis of mobility region from pBR322
   6022..6057    -  CDS            rop (fragment): Rop protein, which maintains plasmids at low copy number; rop
   6256..6918    -  CDS            HIS3: imidazoleglycerol-phosphate dehydratase, required for histidine biosynthesis; S. cerevisiae HIS3; yeast auxotrophic marker
   6919..7106    -  promoter       HIS3 promoter: S. cerevisiae HIS3
   7188..7292    +  promoter       AmpR promoter: bla
   7293..8153    +  CDS            AmpR: β-lactamase; bla; confers resistance to ampicillin, carbenicillin, and related antibiotics
   8324..8912    +  rep_origin     ori: high-copy-number ColE1/pMB1/pBR322/pUC origin of replication
   9095..76      +  CDS            lacI (fragment) (across the origin): lac repressor; lacI; The lac repressor binds to the lac operator to inhibit transcription in E. coli. This inhibition can be relieved by adding lactose or isopropyl-β-D-thiogalactopyranoside (IPTG).
