[The description below was written by a language model from this plasmid's Addgene catalogue record and pLannotate feature annotations shown in this document.]
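Description:
YIp LYS2-HIS3 is an empty yeast integrating plasmid (YIp) of about 9.1 kb, intended for stable genomic integration in the Saccharomyces cerevisiae BY4741 background and catalogued for yeast expression and yeast recombination cloning. In E. coli it is maintained as a high-copy plasmid through a ColE1/pUC-type origin and selected with ampicillin via the β-lactamase gene and its native promoter. An f1 phage origin is also present, which in principle allows single-stranded DNA production. No yeast replication origin or centromere is annotated, consistent with the YIp designation: the plasmid can only persist in yeast by recombining into a chromosome.

Two yeast auxotrophic markers are carried, each with its own promoter: the full LYS2 gene (alpha-aminoadipate reductase, lysine biosynthesis) and HIS3 (imidazoleglycerol-phosphate dehydratase, histidine biosynthesis). The LYS2 segment extends into flanking chromosomal sequence, as shown by a small fragment of the neighbouring RAD16 gene. These markers provide selection on media lacking lysine or histidine. The LYS2 segment could also provide homology for chromosomal targeting, although the record does not state which locus is the intended integration site or how the two markers divide these roles. The cloning region is a pBluescript-style polylinker flanked by T3 and T7 promoters and set within a lac promoter/operator and lacZα context. Short bom, rop and lacI fragments are remnants of earlier backbones.

No insert, yeast promoter or terminator for a gene of interest is recorded, so users supply their own expression cassette. The vector belongs to a plasmid series designed to combine the convenience of yeast recombination cloning with the stability of genomic integration.
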