Addgene plasmid #122908: YIp LYS2-HIS3
Purpose: (Empty Backbone) LYS2-HIS3 integrating (YIp) vector for stable genomic integration in the BY4741 background.
Depositing lab: Randy Hampton. Depositing organization: University of California, San Diego (UCSD). Publication: ICE plasmids: combining the ease of yeast recombination cloning with the stability of genomic integration. Flagg MP, Kao A, Hampton RY. Yeast. 2019 May 10. doi: 10.1002/yea.3400. PubMed 31074531.
Backbone
  Vector backbone: YIp
  Vector type: Yeast Expression ; Yeast Recombination Cloning
Growth in bacteria
  Bacterial resistance: Ampicillin, 100 μg/mL
  Growth temperature: 37°C
  Growth strain: DH5alpha
  Copy number: High Copy
Gene/Insert
  Gene/Insert name: None
Terms and licenses: Academic/Nonprofit Terms; Industry Terms: Not Available to Industry
How to cite: YIp LYS2-HIS3 was a gift from Randy Hampton (Addgene plasmid # 122908 ; http://n2t.net/addgene:122908 ; RRID:Addgene_122908)
